>Addgene plasmid #177812 | L4440_BioBrick-SCR-sgRNA-B | addgene full sequence | sequence record 354907 | Addgene NGS Result
TGTGCAAAAAAGCGGTTAGCTCCTTCGGTCCTCCGATCGTTGTCAGAAGTAAGTTGGCCGCAGTGTTATC
ACTCATGGTTATGGCAGCACTGCATAATTCTCTTACTGTCATGCCATCCGTAAGATGCTTTTCTGTGACT
GGTGAGTACTCAACCAAGTCATTCTGAGAATAGTGTATGCGGCGACCGAGTTGCTCTTGCCCGGCGTCAA
TACGGGATAATACCGCGCCACATAGCAGAACTTTAAAAGTGCTCATCATTGGAAAACGTTCTTCGGGGCG
AAAACTCTCAAGGATCTTACCGCTGTTGAGATCCAGTTCGATGTAACCCACTCGTGCACCCAACTGATCT
TCAGCATCTTTTACTTTCACCAGCGTTTCTGGGTGAGCAAAAACAGGAAGGCAAAATGCCGCAAAAAAGG
GAATAAGGGCGACACGGAAATGTTGAATACTCATACTCTTCCTTTTTCAATATTATTGAAGCATTTATCA
GGGTTATTGTCTCATGAGCGGATACATATTTGAATGTATTTAGAAAAATAAACAAATAGGGGTTCCGCGC
ACATTTCCCCGAAAAGTGCCACCTAAATTGTAAGCGTTAATATTTTGTTAAAATTCGCGTTAAATTTTTG
TTAAATCAGCTCATTTTTTAACCAATAGGCCGAAATCGGCAAAATCCCTTATAAATCAAAAGAATAGACC
GAGATAGGGT
[37 nt withheld, positions 711-747]
AAAGAACGTGGACTCCAACGTCAAAGG
[49 nt withheld, positions 775-823]
T
[91 nt withheld, positions 825-915]
G
[124 nt withheld, positions 917-1040]
CCCATTCGCCATTCAGGCTGCGCAACTGTTGGGAAGGGCGATCGGTGCGGGCCTCTTCGCTATTACGCCA
GCTGGCGAAAGGGGGATGTGCTGCAAGGCGATTAAGTTGGGTAACGCCAGGGTTTTCCCAGTCACGACGT
TGTAAAACGACGGCCAGTGAGCGCGCGGAATTCGCGGCCGCTTCTAGAGTAATACGACTCACTATAGGGT
GGCGCCCGACCCTCAGACTGTTTTAGAGCTAGAAATAGCAAGTTAAAATAAGGCTAGTCCGTTATCAACT
TGAAAAAGTGGCACCGAGTCGGTGCTTTTTTTAGGTTCTGTTAAGTAACTGATAATACGACTCACTATAG
GGCTGTAGTGAGTTCTATGTCCGTTTTAGAGCTAGAAATAGCAAGTTAAAATAAGGCTAGTCCGTTATCA
ACTTGAAAAAGTGGCACCGAGTCGGTGCTTTTTTTAGGTTCTGTTAAGTAACTGATACTAGTAGCGGCCG
CTGCAGATTTCGATAAGCCAGGTTGCTTCCTCGCTCACTGACTCGCTGCGCTCGGTCGTTCGGCTGCGGC
GAGCGGTATCAGCTCACTCAAAGGCGGTAATACGGTTATCCACAGAATCAGGGGATAACGCAGGAAAGAA
CATGTGAGCAAAAGGCCAGCAAAAGGCCAGGAACCGTAAAAAGGCCGCGTTGCTGGCGTTTTTCCATAGG
CTCCGCCCCCCTGACGAGCATCACAAAAATCGACGCTCAAGTCAGAGGTGGCGAAACCCGACAGGACTAT
AAAGATACCAGGCGTTTCCCCCTGGAAGCTCCCTCGTGCGCTCTCCTGTTCCGACCCTGCCGCTTACCGG
ATACCTGTCCGCCTTTCTCCCTTCGGGAAGCGTGGCGCTTTCTCATAGCTCACGCTGTAGGTATCTCAGT
TCGGTGTAGGTCGTTCGCTCCAAGCTGGGCTGTGTGCACGAACCCCCCGTTCAGCCCGACCGCTGCGCCT
TATCCGGTAACTATCGTCTTGAGTCCAACCCGGTAAGACACGACTTATCGCCACTGGCAGCAGCCACTGG
TAACAGGATTAGCAGAGCGAGGTATGTAGGCGGTGCTACAGAGTTCTTGAAGTGGTGGCCTAACTACGGC
TACACTAGAAGAACAGTATTTGGTATCTGCGCTCTGCTGAAGCCAGTTACCTTCGGAAAAAGAGTTGGTA
GCTCTTGATCCGGCAAACAAACCACCGCTGGTAGCGGTGGTTTTTTTGTTTGCAAGCAGCAGATTACGCG
CAGAAAAAAAGGATCTCAAGAAGATCCTTTGATCTTTTCTACGGGGTCTGACGCTCAGTGGAACGAAAAC
TCACGTTAAGGGATTTTGGTCATGAGATTATCAAAAAGGATCTTCACCTAGATCCTTTTAAATTAAAAAT
GAAGTTTTAAATCAATCTAAAGTATATATGAGTAAACTTGGTCTGACAGTTACCAATGCTTAATCAGTGA
GGCACCTATCTCAGCGATCTGTCTATTTCGTTCATCCATAGTTGCCTGACTCCCCGTCGTGTAGATAACT
ACGATACGGGAGGGCTTACCATCTGGCCCCAGTGCTGCAATGATACCGCGAGACCCACGCTCACCGGCTC
CAGATTTATCAGCAATAAACCAGCCAGCCGGAAGGGCCGAGCGCAGAAGTGGTCCTGCAACTTTATCCGC
CTCCATCCAGTCTATTAATTGTTGCCGGGAAGCTAGAGTAAGTAGTTCGCCAGTTAATAGTTTGCGCAAC
GTTGTTGCCATTGCTACAGGCATCGTGGTGTCACGCTCGTCGTTTGGTATGGCTTCATTCAGCTCCGGTT
CCCAACGATCAAGGCGAGTTACATGATCCCCCATGT
Features (pLannotate 1.2.2; 11 found; start..end, strand, type, name):
    455..559     -  promoter       AmpR promoter: bla
    612..1040    -  rep_origin     f1 ori (sequence partly withheld): f1 bacteriophage origin of replication; arrow indicates direction of (+) strand synthesis
   1045..1200    -  CDS            lacZα (fragment): LacZα fragment of β-galactosidase; lacZ fragment
   1208..1229    +  misc_feature   BioBrick prefix: BioBrick prefix for parts that do not start with "ATG"
   1230..1248    +  promoter       T7 promoter: promoter for bacteriophage T7 RNA polymerase
   1270..1345    +  misc_RNA       gRNA scaffold: guide RNA scaffold for the Streptococcus pyogenes CRISPR/Cas9 system
   1373..1391    +  promoter       T7 promoter: promoter for bacteriophage T7 RNA polymerase
   1413..1488    +  misc_RNA       gRNA scaffold: guide RNA scaffold for the Streptococcus pyogenes CRISPR/Cas9 system
   1516..1536    +  misc_feature   BioBrick suffix: universal suffix for all parts
   1731..2319    -  rep_origin     ori: high-copy-number ColE1/pMB1/pBR322/pUC origin of replication
   2490..454     -  CDS            AmpR (across the origin): β-lactamase; bla; confers resistance to ampicillin, carbenicillin, and related antibiotics
