[The description below was written by a language model from this plasmid's Addgene catalogue record and pLannotate feature annotations shown in this document.]
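Description:
L4440_BioBrick-SCR-sgRNA-B is a small (about 2.9 kb) bacterial expression plasmid built on L4440_BioBrick-sgRNA, a derivative of the L4440 feeding vector adapted for BioBrick-style assembly. It replicates at high copy from a ColE1/pUC-type origin and is selected with ampicillin through a β-lactamase gene driven by its native bla promoter. An f1 phage origin and a remnant of the lacZα fragment are also present as backbone carry-overs.

The payload lies between a BioBrick prefix and suffix and consists of two tandem, same-orientation sgRNA units. Each unit has its own T7 promoter followed by a roughly 20-nt spacer and the Streptococcus pyogenes Cas9 guide RNA scaffold. According to the record, the two spacers are scrambled targeting sequences, so the transcripts are full-length sgRNAs that are not meant to direct Cas9 to any intended locus. The prefix/suffix arrangement is the standard BioBrick design for joining parts by restriction cloning, which would account for several guide cassettes being concatenated in one plasmid, although the exact cloning sites used are not stated.

The stated purpose is overexpression of sgRNAs in E. coli HT115. This strain is commonly used for feeding RNA to C. elegans and supplies inducible T7 RNA polymerase, which would drive the two promoters. The associated publication describes worms ingesting sgRNA-producing bacteria to trigger CRISPR activation of target genes. In that context this construct most plausibly serves as the non-targeting negative control for gene-specific sgRNA feeding plasmids. The "B" in the name suggests it is one of several scrambled control variants, though the record does not say so explicitly.
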