Addgene plasmid #177812: L4440_BioBrick-SCR-sgRNA-B
Purpose: Overexpression of sgRNAs in E. coli HT115 (scrambled targeting sequences)
Depositing lab: Michael Ristow. Depositing organization: ETH Zurich (Swiss Federal Institute of Technology). Publication: Ingestion of single guide RNAs induces gene overexpression and extends lifespan in C. elegans via CRISPR activation. Fischer F, Benner C, Goyala A, Grigolon G, Vitiello D, Wu J, Zarse K, Ewald CY, Ristow M. J Biol Chem. 2022 May 27:102085. doi: 10.1016/j.jbc.2022.102085. PubMed 35636511.
Backbone
  Vector backbone: L4440_BioBrick-sgRNA
  Vector type: Bacterial Expression
Growth in bacteria
  Bacterial resistance: Ampicillin, 100 μg/mL
  Growth temperature: 37°C
  Growth strain: DH5alpha
  Copy number: High Copy
Gene/Insert
  Gene/Insert name: Scrambled sgRNA targeting sequences
  gRNA/shRNA sequence: TGGCGCCCGACCCTCAGACTGTTTTAGAGCTAGAAATAGCAAGTTAAAATAAGGCTAGTCCGTTATCAACTTGAAAAAGTGGCACCGAGTCGGTGCTTTTTTT and CTGTAGTGAGTTCTATGTCCGTTTTAGAGCTAGAAATAGCAAGTTAAAATAAGGCTAGTCCGTTATCAACTTGAAAAAGTGGCACCGAGTCGGTGCTTTTTTT
  Species: E. coli
  Cloning method: Restriction Enzyme; 5′ cloning site Unknown (unknown if destroyed)
Terms and licenses: Academic/Nonprofit Terms; Industry Terms: Not Available to Industry
How to cite: L4440_BioBrick-SCR-sgRNA-B was a gift from Michael Ristow (Addgene plasmid # 177812 ; http://n2t.net/addgene:177812 ; RRID:Addgene_177812)
