>Addgene plasmid #177812 | L4440_BioBrick-SCR-sgRNA-B | depositor partial sequence | sequence record 345026 | Vector sequence identical to L4440_BioBrick-sgRNA except for containing two scrambled sgRNA targeting sequences
TAATACGACTCACTATAGGGTGGCGCCCGACCCTCAGACTGTTTTAGAGCTAGAAATAGCAAGTTAAAAT
AAGGCTAGTCCGTTATCAACTTGAAAAAGTGGCACCGAGTCGGTGCTTTTTTTAGGTTCTGTTAAGTAAC
TGATAATACGACTCACTATAGGGCTGTAGTGAGTTCTATGTCCGTTTTAGAGCTAGAAATAGCAAGTTAA
AATAAGGCTAGTCCGTTATCAACTTGAAAAAGTGGCACCGAGTCGGTGCTTTTTTT
